>Addgene plasmid #143807 | TFORF1438 | depositor partial sequence | sequence record 283549 | Barcode
TGCGGTGAGAGGTATCTTCATTGC
